>Addgene plasmid #160644 | pLX-B3omega2 (GB1695) | addgene full sequence | sequence record 318484 | Addgene NGS Result
GTTCTTTGGTGCCCAAAGAAGGGCACCCCTGCGGGGTTCCCCCACGCCTTCGGCGCGGCTCCCCCTCCGG
CAAAAAGTGGCCCCTCCGGGGCTTGTTGATCGACTGCGCGGCCTTCGGCCTTGCCCAAGGTGGCGCTGCC
CCCTTGGAACCCCCGCACTCGCCGCCGTGAGGCTCGGGGGGCAGGCGGGCGGGCTTCGCCCTTCGACTGC
CCCCACTCGCATAGGCTTGGGTCGTTCCAGGCGCGTCAAGGCCAAGCCGCTGCGCGGTCGCTGCGCGAGC
CTTGACCCGCCTTCCACTTGGTGTCCAACCGGCAAGCGAAGCGCGCAGGCCGCAGGCCGGAGGCTTTTCC
CCAGAGAAAATTAAAAAAATTGATGGGGCAAGGCCGCAGGCCGCGCAGTTGGAGCCGGTGGGTATGTGGT
CGAAGGCTGGGTAGCCGGTGGGCAATCCCTGTGGTCAAGCTCGTGGGCAGGCGCAGCCTGTCCATCAGCT
TGTCCAGCAGGGTTGTCCACGGGCCGAGCGAAGCGAGCCAGCCGGTGGCCGCTCGCGGCCATCGTCCACA
TATCCACGGGCTGGCAAGGGAGCGCAGCGACCGCGCAGGGCGAAGCCCGGAGAGCAAGCCCGTAGGGGGC
CATCATCAGTTCGGTGGTCTTCCGACGAACAATAAGGCCGCAAATCGCGGCCTTTTTTATTGATAACAAA
ACCGGCTCAGTTCTGCGTAGAAACCAACATGCAAGCTCCACCGGGTGCAAAGCGGCAGCGGCGGCAGGAT
ATATTCAATTGTAAATGGCTTCATGTCCGGGAAATCTACTGGTGGCAGGATATATTGTGGTGTAAACAAT
GGAGAAAAAGATTAATTAAGTACTAGTAGCCTGGTCGAAACGGTCTCAGTCAGGAGAGAGACGAAAAGCA
AAAACCCGCCGAAGCGGGTTACTAGCGCCATTCGCCATTCAGAGAGCGGAGCTGCTGCGACGGACGATCG
GTACGCGCCTCTTCGCTATTACGCCAACTGGCGAAAGGTGGATGTGCTGCAAGGCGATTAAGTTGGGTAA
CGCCAGGGTTTTCCCAGTCACGACGTTGTAGTACCACGGCAAGGCTATCTGTAATCATTGTTGTACTCCG
GTTAGGACGGATTGGGAACTGGCTAACTCAAAATCCACACATTATACGAGCCGGAAGCATAAAGTGTAAA
GCCTGGGGTGCCTAATGAGTGACGTCTCTCGCTGGAGACCGGACAAGGATGCGAGCTAGCCTGCAGGAAT
TGTTGATTTTGTGATGACTGATGGCAGGATATATGCGGTTGTAATTCATTTTTATTGTCTAAATTTCTGT
ATTTGTTTGTTTGTTCGGTTGTAAATTTTTTTGGAAGAACAAGAAAAGAAAAAACACCCGTTAGGGTGTT
TTTAGTTAGTGTGGCGCGCCGACTTGCGACATGCGGTCCTTTGTTATTTGCCGACTACCTTGGTGATCTC
GCCTTTCACGTAGTGGACAAATTCTTCCAACTGATCTGCGCGCGAGGCCAAGCGATCTTCTTCTTGTCCA
AGATAAGCCTGTCTAGCTTCAAGTATGACGGGCTGATACTGGGCCGGCAGGCGCTCCATTGCCCAGTCGG
CAGCGACATCCTTCGGCGCGATTTTGCCGGTTACTGCGCTGTACCAAATGCGGGACAACGTAAGCACTAC
ATTTCGCTCATCGCCAGCCCAGTCGGGCGGCGAGTTCCATAGCGTTAAGGTTTCATTTAGCGCCTCAAAT
AGATCCTGTTCAGGAACCGGATCAAAGAGTTCCTCCGCCGCTGGACCTACCAAGGCAACGCTATGTTCTC
TTGCTTTTGTCAGCAAGATAGCCAGATCAATGTCGATCGTGGCTGGCTCGAAGATACCTGCAAGAATGTC
ATTGCGCTGCCATTCTCCAAATTGCAGTTCGCGCTTAGCTGGATAACGCCACGGAATGATGTCGTCGTGC
ACAACAATGGTGACTTCTACAGCGCGGAGAATCTCGCTCTCTCCAGGGGAAGCCGAAGTTTCCAAAAGGT
CGTTGATCAAAGCTCGCCGCGTTGTTTCATCAAGCCTTACGGTCACCGTAACCAGCAAATCAATATCACT
GTGTGGCTTCAGGCCGCCATCCACTGCGGAGCCGTACAAATGTACGGCCAGCAACGTCGGTTCGAGATGG
CGCTCGATGACGCCAACTACCTCTGATAGTTGAGTCGATACTTCGGCGATCACCGCTTCCCTCATGATGT
TTAACTTTGTTTTAGGGCGACTGCCCTGCTGCGTAACATCGTTGCTGCTCCATAACATCAAACATCGACC
CACGGCGTAACGCGCTTGCTGCTTGGATGCCCGAGGCATAGACTGTACCCCAAAAAAACAGTCATAACAA
GCCATGAAAACCGCCACTGCGCCGTTACCACCGCTGCGTTCGGTCAAGGTTCGATCGGATTGGCGGTTAT
GCGGTTCTACCGGCGCGGCAGCGTTACCCGTGTCGGCGGCTCCAACGGCTCGCCATCGTCCAGAAAACAC
GGCTCATCGGGCATCGGCAGGCGCTGCTGCCCGCGCCGTTCCCATTCCTCCGTTTCGGTCAAGGCTGGCA
GGTCTGGTTCCATGCCCGGAATGCCGGGCTGGCTGGGCGGCTCCTCGCCGGGGCCGGTCGGTAGTTGCTG
CTCGCCCGGATACAGGGTCGGGATGCGGCGCAGGTCGCCATGCCCCAACAGCGATTCGTCCTGGTCGTCG
TGATCAACCACCACGGCGGCACTGAACACCGACAGGCGCAACTGGTCGCGGGGCTGGCCCCACGCCACGC
GGTCATTGACCACGTAGGCCGACACGGTGCCGGGGCCGTTGAGCTTCACGACGGAGATCCAGCGCTCGGC
CACCAAGTCCTTGACTGCGTATTGGACCGTCCGCAAAGAACGTCCGATGAGCTTGGAAAGTGTCTTCTGG
CTGACCACCACGGCGTTCTGGTGGCCCATCTGCGCCACGAGGTGATGCAGCAGCATTGCCGCCGTGGGTT
TCCTCGCAATAAGCCCGGCCCACGCCTCATGCGCTTTGCGTTCCGTTTGCACCCAGTGACCGGGCTTGTT
CTTGGCTTGAATGCCGATTTCTCTGGACTGCGTGGCCATGCTTATCTCCATGCGGTAGGGGTGCCGCACG
GTTGCGGCACCATGCGCAATCAGCTGCAACTTTTCGGCAGCGCGACAACAATTATGCGTTGCGTAAAAGT
GGCAGTCAATTACAGATTTTCTTTAACCTACGCAATGAGCTATTGCGGGGGGTGCCGCAATGAGCTGTTG
CGTACCCCCCTTTTTTAAGTTGTTGATTTTTAAGTCTTTCGCATTTCGCCCTATATCTA
