[The description below was written by a language model from this plasmid's Addgene catalogue record.]
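Description:
pLX-B3omega2 (GB1695) is an empty mini binary T-DNA vector from the pLX series, built for plant transformation and recorded as a 3349 bp synthetic biology backbone. It replicates from the broad-host-range pBBR1 origin, the type of replicon that allows a binary vector to be maintained both in E. coli for cloning and in Agrobacterium for T-DNA delivery. It is selected in bacteria with spectinomycin. The pLX series was designed as a set of compact binary vectors with compatible replication origins, so that more than one T-DNA plasmid can coexist in a single Agrobacterium cell and several T-DNAs can be delivered to plants together.

The vector carries no insert. Its cloning site is marked by lacZ, which is listed as the selectable marker and conventionally supports blue/white screening, with recombinants that have replaced the lacZ cassette appearing as white colonies. The plasmid follows the GoldenBraid assembly standard as an omega-level (omega2) destination vector. Parts or transcriptional units are assembled into it with the type IIS enzyme BsmBI, and the resulting composite can be released with BsaI for transfer to the next (alpha) level. This alternation between levels allows multigene constructs to be built up iteratively inside the T-DNA.

No feature table is provided, so the record does not state the positions of the T-DNA borders, the identity of the spectinomycin resistance gene, or whether a plant selection marker is present. Copy number is listed as unknown. Typical uses are as a recipient backbone for modular assembly of plant expression cassettes and for single or multiple T-DNA delivery by Agrobacterium.
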