Addgene plasmid #160644: pLX-B3omega2 (GB1695)
Purpose: (Empty Backbone) pLX series: pBBR1-based T-DNA binary vector for plant transformation (omega2)
Depositing lab: Juan Antonio García & Fabio Pasin. Depositing organization: Lab of Juan Antonio García. Publication: Multiple T-DNA Delivery to Plants Using Novel Mini Binary Vectors with Compatible Replication Origins. Pasin F, Bedoya LC, Bernabe-Orts JM, Gallo A, Simon-Mateo C, Orzaez D, Garcia JA. ACS Synth Biol. 2017 Oct 20;6(10):1962-1968. doi: 10.1021/acssynbio.6b00354. Epub 2017 Jun 28. PubMed 28657330.
Backbone
  Vector backbone: pLX-B3omega2
  Backbone manufacturer: Pasin et al., ACS Synth Biol. 2017;6(10):1962-1968. https://doi.org/10.1021/acssynbio.6b00354
  Backbone size (bp): 3349
  Vector type: Synthetic Biology
  Selectable markers: lacZ
Growth in bacteria
  Bacterial resistance: Spectinomycin, 50 μg/mL
  Growth temperature: 37°C
  Growth strain: DH5alpha
  Copy number: Unknown
Gene/Insert
  Gene/Insert name: None
Terms and licenses: Academic/Nonprofit Terms; Industry Terms: Not Available to Industry
Depositor comments: GoldenBraid compatibility: enzyme in BsmBI, enzyme out BsaI.
How to cite: pLX-B3omega2 (GB1695) was a gift from Juan Antonio García & Fabio Pasin (Addgene plasmid # 160644 ; http://n2t.net/addgene:160644 ; RRID:Addgene_160644)
